Addgene plasmid #76591: CKB gRNA (BRDN0001148132)
Purpose: 3rd generation lentiviral gRNA plasmid targeting human CKB
Depositing lab: John Doench & David Root. Depositing organization: Broad Institute. Publication: Optimized sgRNA design to maximize activity and minimize off-target effects of CRISPR-Cas9. Doench JG, Fusi N, Sullender M, Hegde M, Vaimberg EW, Donovan KF, Smith I, Tothova Z, Wilen C, Orchard R, Virgin HW, Listgarten J, Root DE. Nat Biotechnol. 2016 Jan 18. doi: 10.1038/nbt.3437. PubMed 26780180.
Backbone
  Vector backbone: lentiGuide-Puro
  Backbone manufacturer: Zhang Lab (Addgene plasmid # 52963)
  Vector type: Mammalian Expression, Lentiviral, CRISPR
  Selectable markers: Puromycin
Growth in bacteria
  Bacterial resistance: Ampicillin, 100 μg/mL
  Growth temperature: 37°C
  Growth strain: DH5alpha
  Copy number: High Copy
Gene/Insert
  Gene/Insert name: CKB (alt names: CKB; NM_001823.4)
  gRNA/shRNA sequence: GGACACGCACCAGATACCGC
  Species: H. sapiens (human)
  Entrez Gene: CKB (a.k.a. B-CK, BCK, CKBB, CPK-B, HEL-211, HEL-S-29)
  Promoter: hU6
  Cloning method: Unknown
  Sequencing primers: 5′ U6-F; 3′ pS2-R
Terms and licenses: Academic/Nonprofit Terms; Industry Terms: Not Available to Industry
Depositor comments: The gRNA was designed to target the following Genbank reference sequence(s): NM_001823.4. Note that this plasmid does NOT contain Cas9. It should be used in conjunction with lentiCas9-Blast (Addgene #52962) or otherwise with cell lines already expressing Cas9. Browse the full kinome gRNA library at http://www.addgene.org/pooled-library/broadgpp-human-kinome/ or visit http://www.broadinstitute.org/rnai/public/ for detailed protocols and information.
How to cite: CKB gRNA (BRDN0001148132) was a gift from John Doench & David Root (Addgene plasmid # 76591 ; http://n2t.net/addgene:76591 ; RRID:Addgene_76591)
