[The description below was written by a language model from this plasmid's Addgene catalogue record and pLannotate feature annotations shown in this document.]
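Description:
CKB gRNA (BRDN0001148132) is a third-generation lentiviral CRISPR guide plasmid built on the lentiGuide-Puro backbone and designed to target human CKB (brain-type creatine kinase, reference transcript NM_001823.4). It is one clone from a human kinome gRNA collection. In bacteria it is maintained through a high-copy ColE1/pUC-type origin with ampicillin selection via β-lactamase. The annotated 8,323 nt sequence also carries an f1 origin, an SV40 origin and poly(A) signal, and leftover lac, T3 and T7 cloning-vector elements outside the viral region.

The lentiviral genome is driven by an RSV promoter fused to a truncated HIV-1 5' LTR, which makes transcription of the packaged RNA Tat-independent. This is followed by the Ψ packaging signal with a partial gag fragment, the Rev response element for nuclear export of the full-length RNA, and a cPPT/CTS. The genome ends in a ΔU3 self-inactivating 3' LTR. Within this frame there are two expression units. A human U6 RNA polymerase III promoter transcribes the CKB-specific spacer joined to the Streptococcus pyogenes Cas9 guide RNA scaffold. Downstream, an EF-1α core promoter with its intron A drives puromycin N-acetyltransferase for selection of transduced mammalian cells, and a WPRE enhances expression of that transcript.

The plasmid encodes no Cas9, so it must be used in cells that already express Cas9 or together with a separate Cas9 vector such as lentiCas9-Blast. Typical use is lentiviral delivery followed by puromycin selection to edit and disrupt CKB in human cells.
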