Features (pLannotate 1.2.2; 29 found; start..end, strand, type, name):
     14..80      +  CDS            small t antigen (fragment): SV40 (simian virus 40) small t antigen
    106..317     +  promoter       EF-1α core promoter: core promoter for human elongation factor EF-1α
    318..1256    +  intron         EF-1α intron A: intron upstream of the start codon of human EF-1α
   1278..1877    +  CDS            PuroR (fragment): puromycin N-acetyltransferase; pac from Streptomyces; confers resistance to puromycin
   1893..2481    +  misc_feature   WPRE: woodchuck hepatitis virus posttranscriptional regulatory element
   2532..2551    +  misc_feature   cPPT/CTS (fragment): central polypurine tract and central termination sequence of HIV-1
   2553..2786    +  LTR            3' LTR (ΔU3): self-inactivating 3' long terminal repeat (LTR) from HIV-1
   2864..2985    +  polyA_signal   SV40 poly(A) signal: SV40 polyadenylation signal
   3025..3160    +  rep_origin     SV40 ori: SV40 origin of replication
   3181..3199    -  promoter       T7 promoter: promoter for bacteriophage T7 RNA polymerase
   3207..3362    +  CDS            lacZα (fragment): LacZα fragment of β-galactosidase; lacZ fragment
   3367..3795    +  rep_origin     f1 ori (sequence partly withheld): f1 bacteriophage origin of replication; arrow indicates direction of (+) strand synthesis
   3848..3952    +  promoter       AmpR promoter: bla
   3953..4813    +  CDS            AmpR: β-lactamase; bla; confers resistance to ampicillin, carbenicillin, and related antibiotics
   4984..5572    +  rep_origin     ori: high-copy-number ColE1/pMB1/pBR322/pUC origin of replication
   5755..5847    +  CDS            lacI (fragment): lac repressor; lacI; The lac repressor binds to the lac operator to inhibit transcription in E. coli. This inhibition can be relieved by adding lactose or isopropyl-β-D-thiogalactopyranoside (IPTG).
   5860..5881    +  protein_bind   CAP binding site: CAP binding activates transcription in the presence of cAMP. E. coli catabolite activator protein
   5896..5926    +  promoter       lac promoter: promoter for the E. coli lac operon
   5934..5950    +  protein_bind   lac operator: The lac repressor binds to the lac operator to inhibit transcription in E. coli. This inhibition can be relieved by adding lactose or isopropyl-β-D-thiogalactopyranoside (IPTG). lac repressor encoded by lacI
   5995..6013    +  promoter       T3 promoter: promoter for bacteriophage T3 RNA polymerase
   6041..6267    +  promoter       RSV promoter: Rous sarcoma virus enhancer/promoter
   6268..6448    +  LTR            5' LTR (truncated): truncated 5' long terminal repeat (LTR) from HIV-1
   6495..6620    +  misc_feature   HIV-1 Ψ: packaging signal of human immunodeficiency virus type 1
   6604..6967    +  CDS            HIV-1 gag (fragment): gag protein from human immunodeficiency virus 1; gag
   7113..7346    +  misc_feature   RRE: The Rev response element (RRE) of HIV-1 allows for Rev-dependent mRNA export from the nucleus to the cytoplasm.
   7723..7749    +  CDS            Rev (fragment): human immunodeficiency virus 1 (HIV-1) Rev protein; rev; enhances nuclear export of unspliced and incompletely spliced viral mRNAs
   7753..7993    +  promoter       U6 promoter: RNA polymerase III promoter for human U6 snRNA
   8023..8098    +  misc_RNA       gRNA scaffold: guide RNA scaffold for the Streptococcus pyogenes CRISPR/Cas9 system
   8154..8271    +  misc_feature   cPPT/CTS: central polypurine tract and central termination sequence of HIV-1
>Addgene plasmid #76591 | CKB gRNA (BRDN0001148132) | addgene full sequence | sequence record 186128 | Addgene Assembled Sequence
CCCGGGTGCAAAGATGGATAAAGTTTTAAACAGAGAGGAATCTTTGCAGCTAATGGACCTTCTAGGTCTT
GAAAGGAGTGGGAATTGGCTCCGGTGCCCGTCAGTGGGCAGAGCGCACATCGCCCACAGTCCCCGAGAAG
TTGGGGGGAGGGGTCGGCAATTGATCCGGTGCCTAGAGAAGGTGGCGCGGGGTAAACTGGGAAAGTGATG
TCGTGTACTGGCTCCGCCTTTTTCCCGAGGGTGGGGGAGAACCGTATATAAGTGCAGTAGTCGCCGTGAA
CGTTCTTTTTCGCAACGGGTTTGCCGCCAGAACACAGGTAAGTGCCGTGTGTGGTTCCCGCGGGCCTGGC
CTCTTTACGGGTTATGGCCCTTGCGTGCCTTGAATTACTTCCACCTGGCTGCAGTACGTGATTCTTGATC
CCGAGCTTCGGGTTGGAAGTGGGTGGGAGAGTTCGAGGCCTTGCGCTTAAGGAGCCCCTTCGCCTCGTGC
TTGAGTTGAGGCCTGGCCTGGGCGCTGGGGCCGCCGCGTGCGAATCTGGTGGCACCTTCGCGCCTGTCTC
GCTGCTTTCGATAAGTCTCTAGCCATTTAAAATTTTTGATGACCTGCTGCGACGCTTTTTTTCTGGCAAG
ATAGTCTTGTAAATGCGGGCCAAGATCTGCACACTGGTATTTCGGTTTTTGGGGCCGCGGGCGGCGACGG
GGCCCGTGCGTCCCAGCGCACATGTTCGGCGAGGCGGGGCCTGCGAGCGCGGCCACCGAGAATCGGACGG
GGGTAGTCTCAAGCTGGCCGGCCTGCTCTGGTGCCTGGCCTCGCGCCGCCGTGTATCGCCCCGCCCTGGG
CGGCAAGGCTGGCCCGGTCGGCACCAGTTGCGTGAGCGGAAAGATGGCCGCTTCCCGGCCCTGCTGCAGG
GAGCTCAAAATGGAGGACGCGGCGCTCGGGAGAGCGGGCGGGTGAGTCACCCACACAAAGGAAAAGGGCC
TTTCCGTCCTCAGCCGTCGCTTCATGTGACTCCACGGAGTACCGGGCGCCGTCCAGGCACCTCGATTAGT
TCTCGAGCTTTTGGAGTACGTCGTCTTTAGGTTGGGGGGAGGGGTTTTATGCGATGGAGTTTCCCCACAC
TGAGTGGGTGGAGACTGAAGTTAGGCCAGCTTGGCACTTGATGTAATTCTCCTTGGAATTTGCCCTTTTT
GAGTTTGGATCTTGGTTCATTCTCAAGCCTCAGACAGTGGTTCAAAGTTTTTTTCTTCCATTTCAGGTGT
CGTGACGTACGGCCACCATGACCGAGTACAAGCCCACGGTGCGCCTCGCCACCCGCGACGACGTCCCCAG
GGCCGTACGCACCCTCGCCGCCGCGTTCGCCGACTACCCCGCCACGCGCCACACCGTCGATCCGGACCGC
CACATCGAGCGGGTCACCGAGCTGCAAGAACTCTTCCTCACGCGCGTCGGGCTCGACATCGGCAAGGTGT
GGGTCGCGGACGACGGCGCCGCCGTGGCGGTCTGGACCACGCCGGAGAGCGTCGAAGCGGGGGCGGTGTT
CGCCGAGATCGGCCCGCGCATGGCCGAGTTGAGCGGTTCCCGGCTGGCCGCGCAGCAACAGATGGAAGGC
CTCCTGGCGCCGCACCGGCCCAAGGAGCCCGCGTGGTTCCTGGCCACCGTCGGAGTCTCGCCCGACCACC
AGGGCAAGGGTCTGGGCAGCGCCGTCGTGCTCCCCGGAGTGGAGGCGGCCGAGCGCGCCGGGGTGCCCGC
CTTCCTGGAGACCTCCGCGCCCCGCAACCTCCCCTTCTACGAGCGGCTCGGCTTCACCGTCACCGCCGAC
GTCGAGGTGCCCGAAGGACCGCGCACCTGGTGCATGACCCGCAAGCCCGGTGCCTGAACGCGTTAAGTCG
ACAATCAACCTCTGGATTACAAAATTTGTGAAAGATTGACTGGTATTCTTAACTATGTTGCTCCTTTTAC
GCTATGTGGATACGCTGCTTTAATGCCTTTGTATCATGCTATTGCTTCCCGTATGGCTTTCATTTTCTCC
TCCTTGTATAAATCCTGGTTGCTGTCTCTTTATGAGGAGTTGTGGCCCGTTGTCAGGCAACGTGGCGTGG
TGTGCACTGTGTTTGCTGACGCAACCCCCACTGGTTGGGGCATTGCCACCACCTGTCAGCTCCTTTCCGG
GACTTTCGCTTTCCCCCTCCCTATTGCCACGGCGGAACTCATCGCCGCCTGCCTTGCCCGCTGCTGGACA
GGGGCTCGGCTGTTGGGCACTGACAATTCCGTGGTGTTGTCGGGGAAATCATCGTCCTTTCCTTGGCTGC
TCGCCTGTGTTGCCACCTGGATTCTGCGCGGGACGTCCTTCTGCTACGTCCCTTCGGCCCTCAATCCAGC
GGACCTTCCTTCCCGCGGCCTGCTGCCGGCTCTGCGGCCTCTTCCGCGTCTTCGCCTTCGCCCTCAGACG
AGTCGGATCTCCCTTTGGGCCGCCTCCCCGCGTCGACTTTAAGACCAATGACTTACAAGGCAGCTGTAGA
TCTTAGCCACTTTTTAAAAGAAAAGGGGGGACTGGAAGGGCTAATTCACTCCCAACGAAGACAAGATCTG
CTTTTTGCTTGTACTGGGTCTCTCTGGTTAGACCAGATCTGAGCCTGGGAGCTCTCTGGCTAACTAGGGA
ACCCACTGCTTAAGCCTCAATAAAGCTTGCCTTGAGTGCTTCAAGTAGTGTGTGCCCGTCTGTTGTGTGA
CTCTGGTAACTAGAGATCCCTCAGACCCTTTTAGTCAGTGTGGAAAATCTCTAGCAGTACGTATAGTAGT
TCATGTCATCTTATTATTCAGTATTTATAACTTGCAAAGAAATGAATATCAGAGAGTGAGAGGAACTTGT
TTATTGCAGCTTATAATGGTTACAAATAAAGCAATAGCATCACAAATTTCACAAATAAAGCATTTTTTTC
ACTGCATTCTAGTTGTGGTTTGTCCAAACTCATCAATGTATCTTATCATGTCTGGCTCTAGCTATCCCGC
CCCTAACTCCGCCCATCCCGCCCCTAACTCCGCCCAGTTCCGCCCATTCTCCGCCCCATGGCTGACTAAT
TTTTTTTATTTATGCAGAGGCCGAGGCCGCCTCGGCCTCTGAGCTATTCCAGAAGTAGTGAGGAGGCTTT
TTTGGAGGCCTAGGGACGTACCCAATTCGCCCTATAGTGAGTCGTATTACGCGCGCTCACTGGCCGTCGT
TTTACAACGTCGTGACTGGGAAAACCCTGGCGTTACCCAACTTAATCGCCTTGCAGCACATCCCCCTTTC
GCCAGCTGGCGTAATAGCGAAGAGGCCCGCACCGATCGCCCTTCCCAACAGTTGCGCAGCCTGAATGGCG
AATGGG
[124 nt withheld, positions 3367-3490]
C
[91 nt withheld, positions 3492-3582]
A
[49 nt withheld, positions 3584-3632]
CCTTTGACGTTGGAGTCCACGTTCTTT
[37 nt withheld, positions 3660-3696]
ACCCTATCTCGGTCTATTCTTTTGATTTATAAGGGATTTTGCCGATTTCGGCCTATTGGTTAAAAAATGA
GCTGATTTAACAAAAATTTAACGCGAATTTTAACAAAATATTAACGCTTACAATTTAGGTGGCACTTTTC
GGGGAAATGTGCGCGGAACCCCTATTTGTTTATTTTTCTAAATACATTCAAATATGTATCCGCTCATGAG
ACAATAACCCTGATAAATGCTTCAATAATATTGAAAAAGGAAGAGTATGAGTATTCAACATTTCCGTGTC
GCCCTTATTCCCTTTTTTGCGGCATTTTGCCTTCCTGTTTTTGCTCACCCAGAAACGCTGGTGAAAGTAA
AAGATGCTGAAGATCAGTTGGGTGCACGAGTGGGTTACATCGAACTGGATCTCAACAGCGGTAAGATCCT
TGAGAGTTTTCGCCCCGAAGAACGTTTTCCAATGATGAGCACTTTTAAAGTTCTGCTATGTGGCGCGGTA
TTATCCCGTATTGACGCCGGGCAAGAGCAACTCGGTCGCCGCATACACTATTCTCAGAATGACTTGGTTG
AGTACTCACCAGTCACAGAAAAGCATCTTACGGATGGCATGACAGTAAGAGAATTATGCAGTGCTGCCAT
AACCATGAGTGATAACACTGCGGCCAACTTACTTCTGACAACGATCGGAGGACCGAAGGAGCTAACCGCT
TTTTTGCACAACATGGGGGATCATGTAACTCGCCTTGATCGTTGGGAACCGGAGCTGAATGAAGCCATAC
CAAACGACGAGCGTGACACCACGATGCCTGTAGCAATGGCAACAACGTTGCGCAAACTATTAACTGGCGA
ACTACTTACTCTAGCTTCCCGGCAACAATTAATAGACTGGATGGAGGCGGATAAAGTTGCAGGACCACTT
CTGCGCTCGGCCCTTCCGGCTGGCTGGTTTATTGCTGATAAATCTGGAGCCGGTGAGCGTGGGTCTCGCG
GTATCATTGCAGCACTGGGGCCAGATGGTAAGCCCTCCCGTATCGTAGTTATCTACACGACGGGGAGTCA
GGCAACTATGGATGAACGAAATAGACAGATCGCTGAGATAGGTGCCTCACTGATTAAGCATTGGTAACTG
TCAGACCAAGTTTACTCATATATACTTTAGATTGATTTAAAACTTCATTTTTAATTTAAAAGGATCTAGG
TGAAGATCCTTTTTGATAATCTCATGACCAAAATCCCTTAACGTGAGTTTTCGTTCCACTGAGCGTCAGA
CCCCGTAGAAAAGATCAAAGGATCTTCTTGAGATCCTTTTTTTCTGCGCGTAATCTGCTGCTTGCAAACA
AAAAAACCACCGCTACCAGCGGTGGTTTGTTTGCCGGATCAAGAGCTACCAACTCTTTTTCCGAAGGTAA
CTGGCTTCAGCAGAGCGCAGATACCAAATACTGTTCTTCTAGTGTAGCCGTAGTTAGGCCACCACTTCAA
GAACTCTGTAGCACCGCCTACATACCTCGCTCTGCTAATCCTGTTACCAGTGGCTGCTGCCAGTGGCGAT
AAGTCGTGTCTTACCGGGTTGGACTCAAGACGATAGTTACCGGATAAGGCGCAGCGGTCGGGCTGAACGG
GGGGTTCGTGCACACAGCCCAGCTTGGAGCGAACGACCTACACCGAACTGAGATACCTACAGCGTGAGCT
ATGAGAAAGCGCCACGCTTCCCGAAGGGAGAAAGGCGGACAGGTATCCGGTAAGCGGCAGGGTCGGAACA
GGAGAGCGCACGAGGGAGCTTCCAGGGGGAAACGCCTGGTATCTTTATAGTCCTGTCGGGTTTCGCCACC
TCTGACTTGAGCGTCGATTTTTGTGATGCTCGTCAGGGGGGCGGAGCCTATGGAAAAACGCCAGCAACGC
GGCCTTTTTACGGTTCCTGGCCTTTTGCTGGCCTTTTGCTCACATGTTCTTTCCTGCGTTATCCCCTGAT
TCTGTGGATAACCGTATTACCGCCTTTGAGTGAGCTGATACCGCTCGCCGCAGCCGAACGACCGAGCGCA
GCGAGTCAGTGAGCGAGGAAGCGGAAGAGCGCCCAATACGCAAACCGCCTCTCCCCGCGCGTTGGCCGAT
TCATTAATGCAGCTGGCACGACAGGTTTCCCGACTGGAAAGCGGGCAGTGAGCGCAACGCAATTAATGTG
AGTTAGCTCACTCATTAGGCACCCCAGGCTTTACACTTTATGCTTCCGGCTCGTATGTTGTGTGGAATTG
TGAGCGGATAACAATTTCACACAGGAAACAGCTATGACCATGATTACGCCAAGCGCGCAATTAACCCTCA
CTAAAGGGAACAAAAGCTGGAGCTGCAAGCTTAATGTAGTCTTATGCAATACTCTTGTAGTCTTGCAACA
TGGTAACGATGAGTTAGCAACATGCCTTACAAGGAGAGAAAAAGCACCGTGCATGCCGATTGGTGGAAGT
AAGGTGGTACGATCGTGCCTTATTAGGAAGGCAACAGACGGGTCTGACATGGATTGGACGAACCACTGAA
TTGCCGCATTGCAGAGATATTGTATTTAAGTGCCTAGCTCGATACATAAACGGGTCTCTCTGGTTAGACC
AGATCTGAGCCTGGGAGCTCTCTGGCTAACTAGGGAACCCACTGCTTAAGCCTCAATAAAGCTTGCCTTG
AGTGCTTCAAGTAGTGTGTGCCCGTCTGTTGTGTGACTCTGGTAACTAGAGATCCCTCAGACCCTTTTAG
TCAGTGTGGAAAATCTCTAGCAGTGGCGCCCGAACAGGGACTTGAAAGCGAAAGGGAAACCAGAGGAGCT
CTCTCGACGCAGGACTCGGCTTGCTGAAGCGCGCACGGCAAGAGGCGAGGGGCGGCGACTGGTGAGTACG
CCAAAAATTTTGACTAGCGGAGGCTAGAAGGAGAGAGATGGGTGCGAGAGCGTCAGTATTAAGCGGGGGA
GAATTAGATCGCGATGGGAAAAAATTCGGTTAAGGCCAGGGGGAAAGAAAAAATATAAATTAAAACATAT
AGTATGGGCAAGCAGGGAGCTAGAACGATTCGCAGTTAATCCTGGCCTGTTAGAAACATCAGAAGGCTGT
AGACAAATACTGGGACAGCTACAACCATCCCTTCAGACAGGATCAGAAGAACTTAGATCATTATATAATA
CAGTAGCAACCCTCTATTGTGTGCATCAAAGGATAGAGATAAAAGACACCAAGGAAGCTTTAGACAAGAT
AGAGGAAGAGCAAAACAAAAGTAAGACCACCGCACAGCAAGCGGCCGCTGATCTTCAGACCTGGAGGAGG
AGATATGAGGGACAATTGGAGAAGTGAATTATATAAATATAAAGTAGTAAAAATTGAACCATTAGGAGTA
GCACCCACCAAGGCAAAGAGAAGAGTGGTGCAGAGAGAAAAAAGAGCAGTGGGAATAGGAGCTTTGTTCC
TTGGGTTCTTGGGAGCAGCAGGAAGCACTATGGGCGCAGCGTCAATGACGCTGACGGTACAGGCCAGACA
ATTATTGTCTGGTATAGTGCAGCAGCAGAACAATTTGCTGAGGGCTATTGAGGCGCAACAGCATCTGTTG
CAACTCACAGTCTGGGGCATCAAGCAGCTCCAGGCAAGAATCCTGGCTGTGGAAAGATACCTAAAGGATC
AACAGCTCCTGGGGATTTGGGGTTGCTCTGGAAAACTCATTTGCACCACTGCTGTGCCTTGGAATGCTAG
TTGGAGTAATAAATCTCTGGAACAGATTTGGAATCACACGACCTGGATGGAGTGGGACAGAGAAATTAAC
AATTACACAAGCTTAATACACTCCTTAATTGAAGAATCGCAAAACCAGCAAGAAAAGAATGAACAAGAAT
TATTGGAATTAGATAAATGGGCAAGTTTGTGGAATTGGTTTAACATAACAAATTGGCTGTGGTATATAAA
ATTATTCATAATGATAGTAGGAGGCTTGGTAGGTTTAAGAATAGTTTTTGCTGTACTTTCTATAGTGAAT
AGAGTTAGGCAGGGATATTCACCATTATCGTTTCAGACCCACCTCCCAACCCCGAGGGGACCCAGAGAGG
GCCTATTTCCCATGATTCCTTCATATTTGCATATACGATACAAGGCTGTTAGAGAGATAATTAGAATTAA
TTTGACTGTAAACACAAAGATATTAGTACAAAATACGTGACGTAGAAAGTAATAATTTCTTGGGTAGTTT
GCAGTTTTAAAATTATGTTTTAAAATGGACTATCATATGCTTACCGTAACTTGAAAGTATTTCGATTTCT
TGGCTTTATATATCTTGTGGAAAGGACGAAACACCGGGACACGCACCAGATACCGCGTTTTAGAGCTAGA
AATAGCAAGTTAAAATAAGGCTAGTCCGTTATCAACTTGAAAAAGTGGCACCGAGTCGGTGCTTTTTTAA
GCTTGGCGTAACTAGATCTTGAGACAAATGGCAGTATTCATCCACAATTTTAAAAGAAAAGGGGGGATTG
GGGGGTACAGTGCAGGGGAAAGAATAGTAGACATAATAGCAACAGACATACAAACTAAAGAATTACAAAA
ACAAATTACAAAAATTCAAAATTTTCGGGTTTATTACAGGGACAGCAGAGATCCACTTTGGCGCCGGCTC
GAGGGGG
