>Addgene plasmid #76591 | CKB gRNA (BRDN0001148132) | depositor partial sequence | sequence record 144051 | Target Sequence
GGACACGCACCAGATACCGC
