>Addgene plasmid #76591 | CKB gRNA (BRDN0001148132) | addgene partial sequence | sequence record 186127 | hU6-F
AGAAAGTAATAATTTCTTGGGTAGTTTGCAGTTTTAAAATTATGTTTTAAAATGGACTATCATATGCTTA
CCGTAACTTGAAAGTATTTCGATTTCTTGGCTTTATATATCTTGTGGAAAGGACGAAACACCGGGACACG
CACCAGATACCGCGTTTTAGAGCTAGAAATAGCAAGTTAAAATAAGGCTAGTCCGTTATCAACTTGAAAA
AGTGGCACCGAGTCGGTGCTTTTTTAAGCTTGGCGTAACTAGATCTTGAGACAAATGGCAGTATTCATCC
ACAATTTTAAAAGAAAAGGGGGGATTGGGGGGTACAGTGCAGGGGAAAGAATAGTAGACATAATAGCAAC
AGACATACAAACTAAAGAATTACAAAAACAAATTACAAAAATTCAAAATTTTCGGGTTTATTACAGGGAC
AGCAGAGATCCACTTTGGCGCCGGCTCGAGGGGGCCCGGGTGCAAAGATGGATAAAGTTTTAAACAGAGA
GGAATCTTTGCAGCTAATGGACCTTCTAGGTCTTGAAAGGAGTGGGAATTGGCTCCGGTGCCCGTCAGTG
GGCAGAGCGC
